>Addgene plasmid #219399 | pNF02-mLemon | addgene full sequence | sequence record 436555 | Addgene NGS Result
GTCGACCTGTAACAGAGCATTAGCGCAAGGTGATTTTTGTCTTCTTGCGCTAATTTTTTACGCGTCACAG
CTAACACCACGTCGTCCCTATCTGCTGCCCTAGGTCTATGAGTGGTTGCTGGATAACTTTACGGGCATGC
ATAAGGCTCGTATAATATATTCAGGGAGACCACAACGGTTTCCCTCTACAAATAATTTTGTTTAACTTTT
ACTAGAGAAAGAGGAGAAAGCTAGCATGTCTAAAGGTGAAGAACTGTTCACCGGTGTTGTTCCGATCCTG
GTTGAACTGGATGGTGATGTTAACGGCCACAAATTCTCTGTTCGTGGTGAAGGTGAAGGTGATGCAACCA
TCGGTAAACTGACCCTGAAATTCATCTGCACTACCGGTAAACTGCCGGTTCCATGGCCGACTCTGGTGAC
CAGCCTGGGCTATGGTGTTCAGTGTTTTGCTCGTTACCCGGATCACATGAAGCAGCATGATTTCTTCAAA
TCTGCAATGCCGGAAGGTTATGTACAGGAGCGCACCATTTCTTTCAAAGACGATGGCACCTACAAAACCC
GTGCAGAGGTTAAATTTGAAGGTGATACTCTGGTGAACCGTATTGAACTGAAAGGCAGTGGTTTCAAAGA
GGACGGCAACATCCTGGGCCACAAACTGGAATATAACTACAACTCCCATAAAGTTTACATCACCGCAGAC
AAACAGAAGAACGGTATCAAAGCTAACTTCAAAATTCGCCATAACGTTGAAGACGGTAGCGTACAGCTGG
CGGACCACTACCAGCAGAACACTCCGATCGGTGATGGTCCGGTTCTGCTGCCGGATAACCACTACCTGTC
CTACCAGTCTAAACTGTCCAAAGACCCGAACGAAAAGCGCGACCACATGGTGCTGCTGGAGTTCCTGACT
GCAGCAGGTATCACGCACGGCATGGATGAGCTCTACAAATAAGTGCACCTCTAGTATCACACTGGCTCAC
CTTCGGGTGGGCCTTTCTGCGTTTATATACTAGAGAGAGAATATAAAAAGCCAGATTATTAATCCGGCTT
TTTTATTATTTACATGTCAATACTTGCCCTTGACAGGCATTGATGGAATCGTAGTCTCACGCTGATAGTC
TGATCGACAATACAAGTGGGACCGTGGTCCCAGACCGATAATCAGACCGACAACACGAGTGGGATCGTGG
TCCCAGACTAATAATCAGACCGACGATACGAGTGGGACCGTGGTCCCAGACTAATAATCAGACCGACGAT
ACGAGTGGGACCGTGGTTCCAGACTAATAATCAGACCGACGATACGAGTGGGACCGTGGTCCCAGACTAA
TAATCAGACCGACGATACGAGTGGGACCATGGTCCCAGACTAATAATCAGACCGACGATACGAGTGGGAC
CGTGGTCCCAGTCTGATTATCAGACCGACGATACGAGTGGGACCGTGGTCCCAGACTAATAATCAGACCG
ACGATACGAGTGGGACCGTGGTCCCAGACTAATAATCAGACCGACGATACGAGTGGGACCGTGGTCCCAG
TCTGATTATCAGACCGACGATACAAGTGGAACAGTGGGCCCAGAGAGAATATTCAGGCCAGTTATGCTTT
CTGGCCTGTAACAAAGGACATTAAGTAAAGACAGATAAACGTAGACTAAAACGTGGTCGCATCAGGGTGC
TGGCTTTTCAAGTTCCTTAAGAATGGCCTCAATTTTCTCTATACACTCAGTTGGAACACGAGACCTGTCC
AGGTTAAGCACCATTTTATCGCCCTTATACAATACTGTCGCTCCAGGAGCAAACTGATGTCGTGAGCTTA
AACTAGTTCTTGATGCAGATGACGTTTTAAGCACAGAAGTTAAAAGAGTGATAACTTCTTCAGCTTCAAA
TATCACCCCAGCTTTTTTCTGCTCATGAAGGTTAGATGCCTGCTGCTTAAGTAATTCCTCTTTATCTGTA
AAGGCTTTTTGAAGTGCATCACCTGACCGGGCAGATAGTTCACCGGGGTGAGAAAAAAGAGCAACAACTG
ATTTAGGCAATTTGGCGGTGTTGATACAGCGGGTAATAATCTTACGTGAAATATTTTCCGCATCAGCCAG
CGCAGAAATATTTCCAGCAAATTCATTCTGCAATCGGCTTGCATAACGCTGACCACGTTCATAAGCACTT
GTTGGGCGATAATCGTTACCCAATCTGGATAATGCAGCCATCTGCTCATCATCCAGCTCGCCAACCAGAA
CACGATAATCACTTTCGGTAAGTGCAGCAGCTTTACGACGGCGACTCCCATCGGCAATTTCTATGACACC
AGATACTCTTCGACCGAACGCCGGTGTCTGTTGACCAGTCAGTAGAAAAGAAGGGATGAGATCATCCAGT
GCGTCCTCAGTAAGCAGCTCCTGGTCACGTTCATTACCTGACCATACCCGAGAGGTCTTCTCAACACTAT
CACCCCGGAGCACTTCAAGAGTAAACTTCACATCCCGACCACATACAGGCAAAGTAATGGCATTACCGCG
AGCCATTACTCCTACGCGCGCAATTAACGAATCCACCATCGGGGCAGCTGGTGTCGATAACGAAGTATCT
TCAACCGGTTGAGTATTGAGCGTATGTTTTGGAATAACAGGCGCACGCTTCATTATCTAATCTCCCAGCG
TGGTTTAATCAGACGATCGAAAATTTCATTGCAGACAGGTTCCCAAATAGAAAGAGCATTTCTCCAGGCA
CCAGTTGAAGAGCGTTGATCAATGGCCTGTTCAAAAACAGTTCTCATCCGGATCTGACCTTTACCAACTT
CATCCGTTTCACGTACAACATTTTTTAGAACCATGCTTCCCCAGGCATCCCGAATTTGCTCCTCCATCCA
CGGGGACTGAGAGCCATTACTATTGCTGTATTTGGTAAGCAAAATACGTACATCAGGCTCGAACCCTTTA
AGATCAACGTTCTTGAGCAGATCACGAAGCATATCGAAAAACTGCAGTGCGGAGGTGTAGTCAAACAACT
CAGCAGGCGTGGGAACAATCAGCACATCAGCAGCACATACGACATTAATCGTGCCGATACCCAGGTTAGG
CGCGCTGTCAATAACTATGACATCATAGTCATGAGCAACAGTTTCAATGGCCAGTCGGAGCATCAGGTGT
GGATCGGTGGGCAGTTTACCTTCATCAAATTTGCCCATTAACTCAGTTTCAATACGGTTCAGAGCCAGAC
AGGAAGGAATAATGTCAAGCCCCGGCCAGCAAGTGGGCTTTATTGCATAAGTGACATCGTCCTTTTCCCC
AAGATAGAAAGGCAGGAGAGTGTCTTCTGCATGAATATGAAGATCTGGTACCCATCCGTGATACATTGAG
GCTGTTCCCTGGGGGTCGTTACCTTCCACGAGCAAAACACGTAGCCCCTTCAGAGCCAGATCCTGAGCAA
GATGAACAGAAACTGAGGTTTTGTAAACGCCACCTTTATGGGCAGCAACCCCGATCACCGGTGGAAATAC
GTCTTCAGCACGTCGCAATCGCGTACCAAACACATCACGCATATGATTAATTTGTTCAATTGTATAACCA
ACACGTTGCTCAACCCGTCCTCGAATTTCCATATCCGGGTGCGGTAGTCGCCCTGCTTTCTCGGCATCTC
TGATAGCCTGAGAAGAAACCCCAACTAAATCCGCTGCTTCACCTATTCTCCAGCGCCGGGTTATTTTCCT
CGCTTCCGGGCTGTCATCATTAAACTGTGCAATGGCGATAGCCTTCGTCATTTCATGACCAGCGTTTATG
CACTGGTTAAGTGTTTCCATGAGTTTCATTCTGAACATCCTTTAATCATTGCTTTGCGTTTTTTTATTAA
ATCTTGCAATTTACTGCAAAGCAACAACAAAATCGCAAAGTCATCAAAAAACCGCAAAGTTGTTTAAAAT
AAGAGCAACACTACAAAAGGAGATAAGAAGAGCACATACCTCAGTCACTTATTATCACTAGCGCTCGCCG
CAGCCGTGTAACCGAGCATAGCGAGCGAACTGGCGAGGAAGCAAAGAAGAACTGTTCTGTCAGATAGCTC
TTACGCTCAGCGCAAGAAGAAATATCCACCGTGGGAAAAACTCCAGGTAGAGGTACACACGCGGATAGCC
AATTCAGAGTAATAAACTGTGATAATCAACCCTCATCAATGATGACGAACTAACCCCCGATATCAGGTCA
CATGACGAAGGGAAAGAGAAGGAAATCAACTGTGACAAACTGCCCTCAAATTTGGCTTCCTTAAAAATTA
CAGTTCAAAAAGTATGAGAAAATCCATGCAGGCTGAAGGAAACAGCAAAACTGTGACAAATTACCCTCAG
TAGGTCAGAACAAATGTGACGAACCACCCTCAAATCTGTGACAGATAACCCTCAGACTATCCTGTCGTCA
TGGAAGTGATATCGCGGAAGGAAAATACGATATGAGTCGTCTGGCGGCCTTTCTTTTTCTCAATGTATGA
GAGGCGCATTGGAGTTCTGCTGTTGATCTCATTAACACAGACCTGCAGGAAGCGGCGGCGGAAGTCAGGC
ATACGCTGGTAACTTTGAGGCAGCTGGTAACGCTCTATGATCCAGTCGATTTTCAGAGAGACGATGCCTG
AGCCATCCGGCTTACGATACTGACACAGGGATTCGTATAAACGCATGGCATACGGATTGGTGATTTCTTT
TGTTTCACTAAGCCGAAACTGCGTAAACCGGTTCTGTAACCCGATAAAGAAGGGAATGAGATATGGGTTG
ATATGTACACTGTAAAGCCCTCTGGATGGACTGTGCGCACGTTTGATAAACCAAGGAAAAGATTCATAGC
CTTTTTCATCGCCGGCATCCTCTTCAGGGCGATAAAAAACCACTTCCTTCCCCGCGAAACTCTTCAATGC
CTGCCGTATATCCTTACTGGCTTCCGCAGAGGTCAATCCGAATATTTCAGCATATTTAGCAACATGGATC
TCGCAGATACCGTCATGTTCCTGTAGGGTGCCATCAGATTTTCTGATCTGGTCAACGAACAGATACAGCA
TACGTTTTTGATCCCGGGAGAGACTATATGCCGCCTCAGTGAGGTCGTTTGACTGGACGATTCGCGGGCT
ATTTTTACGTTTCTTGTGATTGATAACCGCTGTTTCCGCCATGACAGATCCATGTGAAGTGTGACAAGTT
TTTAGATTGTCACACTAAATAAAAAAGAGTCAATAAGCAGGGATAACTTTGTGAAAAAACAGCTTCTTCT
GAGGGCAATTTGTCACAGGGTTAAGGGCAATTTGTCACAGACAGGACTGTCATTTGAGGGTGATTTGTCA
CACTGAAAGGGCAATTTGTCACAACACCTTCTCTAGAACCAGCATGGATAAAGGCCTACAAGGCGCTCTA
AAAAAGAAGATCTAAAAACTATAAAAAAAATAATTATAAAAATATCCCCGTGGATAAGTGGATAACCCCA
AGGGAAGTTTTTTCAGGCATCGTGTGTAAGCAGAATATATAAGTGCTGTTCCCTGGTGCTTCCTCGCTCA
CTCGAGGGCTTCGCCCTGTCGCTCGACTGCGGCGAGCACTACTGGCTGTAAAAGGACAGACCACATCATG
GTTCTGTGTTCATTAGGTTGTTCTGTCCATTGCTGACATAATCCGCTCCACTTCAACGTAACACCGCACG
AAGATTTCTATTGTTCCTGAAGGCATATTCAAATCGTTTTCGTTACCGCTTGCAGGCATCATGACAGAAC
ACTACTTCCTATAAACGCTACACAGGCTCCTGAGATTAATAATGCGGATCTCTACGATAATGGGAGATTT
TCCCGACTGTTTCGTTCGCTTCTCAGTGGATAACAGCCAGCTTCTCTGTTTAACAGACAAAAACAGCATA
TCCACTCAGTTCCACATTTCCATATAAAGGCCAAGGCATTTATTCTCAGGATAATTGTTTCAGCATCGCA
ACCGCATCAGACTCCGGCATCGCAAACTGCACCCGGTGCCGGGCAGCCACATCCAGCGCAAAAACCTTCG
TGTAGACTTCCGTTGAACTGATGGACTTATGTCCCATCAGGCTTTGCAGAACTTTCAGCGGTATACCGGC
ATACAGCATGTGCATCGCATAGGAATGGCGGAACGTATGTGGTGTGACCGGAACAGAGAACGTCACACCG
TCAGCAGCAGCGGCGGCAACCGCCTCCCCAATCCAGGTCCTGACCGTTCTGTCCGTCACTTCCCAGATCC
GCGCTTTCTCTGTCCTTCCTGTGCGACGGTTACGCCGCTCCATGAGCTTATCGCGAATAAATACCTGTGA
CGGAAGATCACTTCGCAGAATAAATAAATCCTGGTGTCCCTGTTGATACCGGGAAGCCCTGGGCCAACTT
TTGGCGAAAATGAGACGTTGATCGGCACGTAAGAGGTTCCAACTTTCACCATAATGAAATAAGATCACTA
CCGGGCGTATTTTTTGAGTTATCGAGATTTTCAGGAGCTAAGGAAGCTAAAATGGAGAAAAAAATCACTG
GATATACCACCGTTGATATATCCCAATGGCATCGTAAAGAACATTTTGAGGCATTTCAGTCAGTTGCTCA
ATGTACCTATAACCAGACCGTTCAGCTGGATATTACGGCCTTTTTAAAGACCGTAAAGAAAAATAAGCAC
AAGTTTTATCCGGCCTTTATTCACATTCTTGCCCGCCTGATGAATGCTCATCCGGAATTCCGTATGGCAA
TGAAAGACGGTGAGCTGGTGATATGGGATAGTGTTCACCCTTGTTACACCGTTTTCCATGAGCAAACTGA
AACGTTTTCATCGCTCTGGAGTGAATACCACGACGATTTCCGGCAGTTTCTACACATATATTCGCAAGAT
GTGGCGTGTTACGGTGAAAACCTGGCCTATTTCCCTAAAGGGTTTATTGAGAATATGTTTTTCGTCTCAG
CCAATCCCTGGGTGAGTTTCACCAGTTTTGATTTAAACGTGGCCAATATGGACAACTTCTTCGCCCCCGT
TTTCACCATGGGCAAATATTATACGCAAGGCGACAAGGTGCTGATGCCGCTGGCGATTCAGGTTCATCAT
GCCGTTTGTGATGGCTTCCATGTCGGCAGAATGCTTAATGAATTACAACAGTACTGCGATGAGTGGCAGG
GCGGGGCGTAATTTTTTTAAGGCAGTTATTGGTGCCCTTAAACGCCTGGTTGCTACGCCTGAATAAGTGA
TAATAAGCGGATGAATGGCAGAAATTCGATGATAAGCTGTCAAACATGAGAATTG
Features (pLannotate 1.2.2; 14 found; start..end, strand, type, name):
      5..58      +  CDS            YDH2_PLAFS (fragment): Protein predicted: Swiss-Prot protein existence level 4. From Plasmodium falciparum (isolate fcm17 / Senegal).
     65..127     +  CDS            sspB (fragment): SSPB_ECOLI - Experimental evidence at protein level: Swiss-Prot protein existence level 1. Also stimulates degradation of the N-terminus of RseA (residues 1-108, alone or in complex with sigma-E) by ClpX-ClpP in a non-ssrA-mediated fashion. From Escherichia coli (strain K12).
    236..949     +  CDS            Superfolder GFP: Superfolder GFP is a basic (constitutively fluorescent) green fluorescent protein published in 2005, derived from Aequorea victoria. It is reported to be a very rapidly-maturing weak dimer.
    974..1001    +  terminator     T7Te terminator: phage T7 early transcription terminator
   1126..1599    -  misc_feature   sopC: sopC; centromere-like partitioning region of the bacterial F plasmid
   1672..2643    -  CDS            sopB: partitioning protein for the bacterial F plasmid; sopB
   2643..3818    -  CDS            sopA: partitioning protein for the bacterial F plasmid; sopA
   4144..4394    -  misc_feature   incC: incC; incompatibility region of the bacterial F plasmid
   4397..5152    -  CDS            repE: replication initiation protein for the bacterial F plasmid; repE
   5243..5462    -  rep_origin     ori2: secondary origin of replication for the bacterial F plasmid; also known as oriS
   5929..6273    -  CDS            resD (fragment): REDF_ECOLI - Also known as D. Protein inferred from homology: Swiss-Prot protein existence level 3. Acts as a repressor of transcription and as a site-specific resolvase that cleaves at the RfsF site. From Escherichia coli (strain K12).
   6389..6491    +  promoter       cat promoter: promoter of the E. coli cat gene encoding chloramphenicol acetyltransferase
   6492..7151    +  CDS            CmR: chloramphenicol acetyltransferase; cat; confers resistance to chloramphenicol
   7236..7253    -  promoter       tet promoter (fragment): E. coli promoter for tetracycline efflux protein gene
