[The description below was written by a language model from this plasmid's Addgene catalogue record and pLannotate feature annotations shown in this document.]
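Description:
pNF02-mLemon is a low-copy bacterial expression plasmid (7,265 bp) built on the pNF02 backbone for constitutive production of the fluorescent protein mLemon in E. coli. The backbone is a mini-F replicon: the feature table shows the F plasmid origin ori2 (oriS) with the replication initiator gene repE and the incC incompatibility region, together with the complete sopA, sopB and sopC partitioning system. These elements keep the plasmid at roughly chromosome-like copy number and segregate it actively to daughter cells, so it is stably inherited and gives relatively uniform expression from cell to cell. A fragment of the F resolvase gene resD is also annotated. Selection is by chloramphenicol, through a chloramphenicol acetyltransferase gene (CmR) driven by its own cat promoter.

The payload is a 717 bp mLemon (mLem) coding sequence of Aequorea victoria origin, inserted by Gibson assembly and expressed from the proDp promoter, which the record describes as giving constitutive expression. The automated annotation does not label this promoter, and it identifies the open reading frame as superfolder GFP. This most likely reflects sequence similarity between mLemon and that GFP-family entry rather than a different insert. A phage T7 early terminator (T7Te) follows the coding sequence. The short fragment hits upstream of the reporter (a Plasmodium protein and sspB) and the small tet promoter fragment are probably incidental database matches, and the record assigns them no function.

The plasmid belongs to a set of monomeric fluorescent proteins characterised for brightness and photostability in bacterial time-lapse imaging. It suits comparing or using mLemon as a constitutive cytoplasmic marker in live E. coli microscopy.
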