Addgene plasmid #219399: pNF02-mLemon
Purpose: Constitutive expression of mLemon in E. coli
Depositing lab: Christian Lesterlin. Depositing organization: CNRS UMR 5086, Institut de Biologie et Chimie des Proteines. Publication: A palette of bright and photostable monomeric fluorescent proteins for bacterial time-lapse imaging. Fraikin N, Couturier A, Mercier R, Lesterlin C. Sci Adv. 2025 Apr 18;11(16):eads6201. doi: 10.1126/sciadv.ads6201. Epub 2025 Apr 16. PubMed 40238862.
Backbone
  Vector backbone: pNF02
  Backbone size w/o insert (bp): 6548
  Total vector size (bp): 7265
  Vector type: Bacterial Expression
Growth in bacteria
  Bacterial resistance: Chloramphenicol, 25 μg/mL
  Growth temperature: 37°C
  Growth strain: DH5alpha
  Growth instructions: Use 15µg/ml chloramphenicol
  Copy number: Low Copy
Gene/Insert
  Gene/Insert name: mLemon (alt name: mLem)
  Species: A. victoria
  Insert size (bp): 717
  Promoter: proDp
  Cloning method: Gibson Cloning
  Sequencing primers: 5′ CCACAACGGTTTCCCTCTAC
Terms and licenses: Academic/Nonprofit Terms; Industry Terms: Not Available to Industry
How to cite: pNF02-mLemon was a gift from Christian Lesterlin (Addgene plasmid # 219399 ; http://n2t.net/addgene:219399 ; RRID:Addgene_219399)
